>Addgene plasmid #158909 | JGI_018079 | addgene full sequence | sequence record 317137 | Addgene NGS Result
GGAATTGTGAGCGGATAACAATTCCCCTCTAGAAATAATTTTGTTTAACTTTAAGAAGGAGATATACCAT
GGGCAGCAGCCATCATCATCATCATCACAGCAGCGGCCTGGTGCCGCGCGGCAGCCATATGTTATTTGAC
AACGTAGTGATTAAATCTGTCGCATCCGTCGATGCTCCGCATACTGTTACTTCAGAAGAAATTCGCGAAA
GGCTGGCTCCGACCTTCAAAAAACTGCGTCTCCGCGGTAATCCTTTGATAGATCTGGCGGGGATAGAAGA
ACGCCGATTTTGGGACGAAGGGGTTCTCCCTAGCCAGGCGGCGACCATGGCGGCCGAAAAGGCACTGGCG
AGGGCGGACATCGACCCAGACCGTGTGGGCATCCTGATCAATACTAGCGTCAGTCGCGACTTTTTAGAAC
CGAGTACAGCATGCATGGTTCATGGAAACCTGAAGCTTCCAAATACATGTGAATCTTTCGATGTGGGCAA
CGCCTGCCTGGCATTTATCAACGGCATGAACATTGCTGCGCACATGCTGGATCGCGGTGAAATAGACTAC
GCGTTAATTGTGAATGCAGAAAATTCGAGAGAAATCAATGAGATTACCATTAACAGACTACTTGAACCTA
AAGTTACACGCAAACAGTTTAAATCTGAATTTGCAAGCCTTACTCTCGGATGCGGGGCAGCTGCAATGAT
CATGAGCCGTGGTGACCTGGAACCGGATGGACATCAGTATAAGGGAGGTGTATCACGCGCCGCCACTGAA
TTTAACAATTTGTGCCGTGGTTGGAACCACCAGATGTGGACAGACACCAAATCACTTCTTCGCGAGGGGA
TGAAACTGGCCGGGGCAACGTACAGCACTGCACGTCAGGTACTGGGTTGGGTGGCCAATGAACTGGATCA
TGTGGTAATTCATCAGGTATCTCGCGTGCACACTGAGGCGTTTATCCGTGCATTTGGGGTACAGCCAGAG
CGCGTATATAGAATCTTTCCTAAATTCGGTAATATCGGCCCCGCAAGTATACCGACAGTACTGTCAAAAA
TAGTTGATGAAAATCGTATTCAACGGGGGGATAAGGTTGCCTTAATGGGTATTGGCTCGGGCTTAAACTG
TTGTATGGCGGAAGTCATTTGGTAACTCGAGCACCACCACCACCACCACTGAGATCCGGCTGCTAACAAA
GCCCGAAAGGAAGCTGAGTTGGCTGCTGCCACCGCTGAGCAATAACTAGCATAACCCCTTGGGGCCTCTA
AACGGGTCTTGAGGGGTTTTTTGCTGAAAGGAGGAACTATATCCGGATTGGCGAATGGG
[124 nt withheld, positions 1320-1443]
C
[91 nt withheld, positions 1445-1535]
A
[49 nt withheld, positions 1537-1585]
CCTTTGACGTTGGAGTCCACGTTCTTT
[37 nt withheld, positions 1613-1649]
ACCCTATCTCGGTCTATTCTTTTGATTTATAAGGGATTTTGCCGATTTCGGCCTATTGGTTAAAAAATGA
GCTGATTTAACAAAAATTTAACGCGAATTTTAACAAAATATTAACGCTTACAATTTAGGTGGCACTTTTC
GGGGAAATGTGCGCGGAACCCCTATTTGTTTATTTTTCTAAATACATTCAAATATGTATCCGCTCATGAA
TTAATTCTTAGAAAAACTCATCGAGCATCAAATGAAACTGCAATTTATTCATATCAGGATTATCAATACC
ATATTTTTGAAAAAGCCGTTTCTGTAATGAAGGAGAAAACTCACCGAGGCAGTTCCATAGGATGGCAAGA
TCCTGGTATCGGTCTGCGATTCCGACTCGTCCAACATCAATACAACCTATTAATTTCCCCTCGTCAAAAA
TAAGGTTATCAAGTGAGAAATCACCATGAGTGACGACTGAATCCGGTGAGAATGGCAAAAGTTTATGCAT
TTCTTTCCAGACTTGTTCAACAGGCCAGCCATTACGCTCGTCATCAAAATCACTCGCATCAACCAAACCG
TTATTCATTCGTGATTGCGCCTGAGCGAGACGAAATACGCGATCGCTGTTAAAAGGACAATTACAAACAG
GAATCGAATGCAACCGGCGCAGGAACACTGCCAGCGCATCAACAATATTTTCACCTGAATCAGGATATTC
TTCTAATACCTGGAATGCTGTTTTCCCGGGGATCGCAGTGGTGAGTAACCATGCATCATCAGGAGTACGG
ATAAAATGCTTGATGGTCGGAAGAGGCATAAATTCCGTCAGCCAGTTTAGTCTGACCATCTCATCTGTAA
CATCATTGGCAACGCTACCTTTGCCATGTTTCAGAAACAACTCTGGCGCATCGGGCTTCCCATACAATCG
ATAGATTGTCGCACCTGATTGCCCGACATTATCGCGAGCCCATTTATACCCATATAAATCAGCATCCATG
TTGGAATTTAATCGCGGCCTAGAGCAAGACGTTTCCCGTTGAATATGGCTCATAACACCCCTTGTATTAC
TGTTTATGTAAGCAGACAGTTTTATTGTTCATGACCAAAATCCCTTAACGTGAGTTTTCGTTCCACTGAG
CGTCAGACCCCGTAGAAAAGATCAAAGGATCTTCTTGAGATCCTTTTTTTCTGCGCGTAATCTGCTGCTT
GCAAACAAAAAAACCACCGCTACCAGCGGTGGTTTGTTTGCCGGATCAAGAGCTACCAACTCTTTTTCCG
AAGGTAACTGGCTTCAGCAGAGCGCAGATACCAAATACTGTCCTTCTAGTGTAGCCGTAGTTAGGCCACC
ACTTCAAGAACTCTGTAGCACCGCCTACATACCTCGCTCTGCTAATCCTGTTACCAGTGGCTGCTGCCAG
TGGCGATAAGTCGTGTCTTACCGGGTTGGACTCAAGACGATAGTTACCGGATAAGGCGCAGCGGTCGGGC
TGAACGGGGGGTTCGTGCACACAGCCCAGCTTGGAGCGAACGACCTACACCGAACTGAGATACCTACAGC
GTGAGCTATGAGAAAGCGCCACGCTTCCCGAAGGGAGAAAGGCGGACAGGTATCCGGTAAGCGGCAGGGT
CGGAACAGGAGAGCGCACGAGGGAGCTTCCAGGGGGAAACGCCTGGTATCTTTATAGTCCTGTCGGGTTT
CGCCACCTCTGACTTGAGCGTCGATTTTTGTGATGCTCGTCAGGGGGGCGGAGCCTATGGAAAAACGCCA
GCAACGCGGCCTTTTTACGGTTCCTGGCCTTTTGCTGGCCTTTTGCTCACATGTTCTTTCCTGCGTTATC
CCCTGATTCTGTGGATAACCGTATTACCGCCTTTGAGTGAGCTGATACCGCTCGCCGCAGCCGAACGACC
GAGCGCAGCGAGTCAGTGAGCGAGGAAGCGGAAGAGCGCCTGATGCGGTATTTTCTCCTTACGCATCTGT
GCGGTATTTCACACCGCAATGGTGCACTCTCAGTACAATCTGCTCTGATGCCGCATAGTTAAGCCAGTAT
ACACTCCGCTATCGCTACGTGACTGGGTCATGGCTGCGCCCCGACACCCGCCAACACCCGCTGACGCGCC
CTGACGGGCTTGTCTGCTCCCGGCATCCGCTTACAGACAAGCTGTGACCGTCTCCGGGAGCTGCATGTGT
CAGAGGTTTTCACCGTCATCACCGAAACGCGCGAGGCAGCTGCGGTAAAGCTCATCAGCGTGGTCGTGAA
GCGATTCACAGATGTCTGCCTGTTCATCCGCGTCCAGCTCGTTGAGTTTCTCCAGAAGCGTTAATGTCTG
GCTTCTGATAAAGCGGGCCATGTTAAGGGCGGTTTTTTCCTGTTTGGTCACTGATGCCTCCGTGTAAGGG
GGATTTCTGTTCATGGGGGTAATGATACCGATGAAACGAGAGAGGATGCTCACGATACGGGTTACTGATG
ATGAACATGCCCGGTTACTGGAACGTTGTGAGGGTAAACAACTGGCGGTATGGATGCGGCGGGACCAGAG
AAAAATCACTCAGGGTCAATGCCAGCGCTTCGTTAATACAGATGTAGGTGTTCCACAGGGTAGCCAGCAG
CATCCTGCGATGCAGATCCGGAACATAATGGTGCAGGGCGCTGACTTCCGCGTTTCCAGACTTTACGAAA
CACGGAAACCGAAGACCATTCATGTTGTTGCTCAGGTCGCAGACGTTTTGCAGCAGCAGTCGCTTCACGT
TCGCTCGCGTATCGGTGATTCATTCTGCTAACCAGTAAGGCAACCCCGCCAGCCTAGCCGGGTCCTCAAC
GACAGGAGCACGATCATGCGCACCCGTGGGGCCGCCATGCCGGCGATAATGGCCTGCTTCTCGCCGAAAC
GTTTGGTGGCGGGACCAGTGACGAAGGCTTGAGCGAGGGCGTGCAAGATTCCGAATACCGCAAGCGACAG
GCCGATCATCGTCGCGCTCCAGCGAAAGCGGTCCTCGCCGAAAATGACCCAGAGCGCTGCCGGCACCTGT
CCTACGAGTTGCATGATAAAGAAGACAGTCATAAGTGCGGCGACGATAGTCATGCCCCGCGCCCACCGGA
AGGAGCTGACTGGGTTGAAGGCTCTCAAGGGCATCGGTCGAGATCCCGGTGCCTAATGAGTGAGCTAACT
TACATTAATTGCGTTGCGCTCACTGCCCGCTTTCCAGTCGGGAAACCTGTCGTGCCAGCTGCATTAATGA
ATCGGCCAACGCGCGGGGAGAGGCGGTTTGCGTATTGGGCGCCAGGGTGGTTTTTCTTTTCACCAGTGAG
ACGGGCAACAGCTGATTGCCCTTCACCGCCTGGCCCTGAGAGAGTTGCAGCAAGCGGTCCACGCTGGTTT
GCCCCAGCAGGCGAAAATCCTGTTTGATGGTGGTTAACGGCGGGATATAACATGAGCTGTCTTCGGTATC
GTCGTATCCCACTACCGAGATATCCGCACCAACGCGCAGCCCGGACTCGGTAATGGCGCGCATTGCGCCC
AGCGCCATCTGATCGTTGGCAACCAGCATCGCAGTGGGAACGATGCCCTCATTCAGCATTTGCATGGTTT
GTTGAAAACCGGACATGGCACTCCAGTCGCCTTCCCGTTCCGCTATCGGCTGAATTTGATTGCGAGTGAG
ATATTTATGCCAGCCAGCCAGACGCAGACGCGCCGAGACAGAACTTAATGGGCCCGCTAACAGCGCGATT
TGCTGGTGACCCAATGCGACCAGATGCTCCACGCCCAGTCGCGTACCGTCTTCATGGGAGAAAATAATAC
TGTTGATGGGTGTCTGGTCAGAGACATCAAGAAATAACGCCGGAACATTAGTGCAGGCAGCTTCCACAGC
AATGGCATCCTGGTCATCCAGCGGATAGTTAATGATCAGCCCACTGACGCGTTGCGCGAGAAGATTGTGC
ACCGCCGCTTTACAGGCTTCGACGCCGCTTCGTTCTACCATCGACACCACCACGCTGGCACCCAGTTGAT
CGGCGCGAGATTTAATCGCCGCGACAATTTGCGACGGCGCGTGCAGGGCCAGACTGGAGGTGGCAACGCC
AATCAGCAACGACTGTTTGCCCGCCAGTTGTTGTGCCACGCGGTTGGGAATGTAATTCAGCTCCGCCATC
GCCGCTTCCACTTTTTCCCGCGTTTTCGCAGAAACGTGGCTGGCCTGGTTCACCACGCGGGAAACGGTCT
GATAAGAGACACCGGCATACTCTGCGACATCGTATAACGTTACTGGTTTCACATTCACCACCCTGAATTG
ACTCTCTTCCGGGCGCTATCATGCCATACCGCGAAAGGTTTTGCGCCATTCGATGGTGTCCGGGATCTCG
ACGCTCTCCCTTATGCGACTCCTGCATTAGGAAGCAGCCCAGTAGTAGGTTGAGGCCGTTGAGCACCGCC
GCCGCAAGGAATGGTGCATGCAAGGAGATGGCGCCCAACAGTCCCCCGGCCACGGGGCCTGCCACCATAC
CCACGCCGAAACAAGCGCTCATGAGCCCGAAGTGGCGAGCCCGATCTTCCCCATCGGTGATGTCGGCGAT
ATAGGCGCCAGCAACCGCACCTGTGGCGCCGGTGATGCCGGCCACGATGCGTCCGGCGTAGAGGATCGAG
ATCTCGATCCCGCGAAATTAATACGACTCACTATAGG
Features (pLannotate 1.2.2; 21 found; start..end, strand, type, name):
      1..25      +  protein_bind   lac operator: The lac repressor binds to the lac operator to inhibit transcription in E. coli. This inhibition can be relieved by adding lactose or isopropyl-β-D-thiogalactopyranoside (IPTG). lac repressor encoded by lacI
     40..62      +  RBS            RBS: efficient ribosome binding site from bacteriophage T7 gene 10 (Olins and Rangwala, 1989)
     81..97      +  CDS            capTEV™ (fragment): composite tag for in vivo biotinylation, TEV protease cleavage, and 6xHis tagging
    108..125     +  CDS            thrombin site: thrombin recognition and cleavage site
    129..1142    +  CDS            oleA: OLEA_XANCP - Experimental evidence at protein level: Swiss-Prot protein existence level 1. Involved in olefin biosynthesis (PubMed:21266575, PubMed:22524624, PubMed:27815501, PubMed:28223313). Catalyzes a non- decarboxylative head-to-head Claisen condensation of two acyl-CoA molecules, generating an (R)-2-alkyl-3-oxoalkanoate (PubMed:21266575, PubMed:22524624, PubMed:27815501). Is active with fatty acyl-CoA substrates that ranged from C(8) to C(16) in length, and is the most active with palmitoyl-CoA and myristoyl-CoA (PubMed:21266575). From Xanthomonas campestris pv. campestris (strain ATCC 3
   1152..1169    +  CDS            9xHis (fragment): 9xHis affinity tag
   1179..1228    +  CDS            SET1 (fragment): solubility-enhancement tag derived from T7 phage gene 10B
   1236..1283    +  terminator     T7 terminator: transcription terminator for bacteriophage T7 RNA polymerase
   1320..1748    +  rep_origin     f1 ori (sequence partly withheld): f1 bacteriophage origin of replication; arrow indicates direction of (+) strand synthesis
   1801..1858    +  promoter       AmpR promoter (fragment): bla
   1867..2682    -  CDS            KanR: aminoglycoside phosphotransferase; aph(3')-Ia; confers resistance to kanamycin in bacteria or G418 (Geneticin®) in eukaryotes
   2804..3392    +  rep_origin     ori: high-copy-number ColE1/pMB1/pBR322/pUC origin of replication
   3578..3717    -  misc_feature   bom: basis of mobility region from pBR322
   3819..4010    -  CDS            rop: Rop protein, which maintains plasmids at low copy number; rop
   4027..4407    +  CDS            YPB1_ECOLX: Protein predicted: Swiss-Prot protein existence level 4. From Escherichia coli.
   4479..4770    -  CDS            TcR (fragment): tetracycline efflux protein; tet; confers resistance to tetracycline
   4785..4806    -  protein_bind   CAP binding site: CAP binding activates transcription in the presence of cAMP. E. coli catabolite activator protein
   4819..5901    -  CDS            lacI: lac repressor; lacI; The lac repressor binds to the lac operator to inhibit transcription in E. coli. This inhibition can be relieved by adding lactose or isopropyl-β-D-thiogalactopyranoside (IPTG).
   5902..5979    -  promoter       lacI promoter: lacI
   5987..6266    -  CDS            TcR (fragment): tetracycline efflux protein; tet; confers resistance to tetracycline
   6288..6306    +  promoter       T7 promoter: promoter for bacteriophage T7 RNA polymerase
