[The description below was written by a language model from this plasmid's Addgene catalogue record and pLannotate feature annotations shown in this document.]
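Description:
JGI_018079 is a bacterial expression plasmid built on the pET28b backbone, carrying a synthetic open reading frame named WP_116651321_1 that was inserted by Gibson cloning into the NdeI/XhoI-opened vector. It is propagated in E. coli under kanamycin selection (an aph(3')-Ia KanR gene) and replicates from a ColE1/pMB1-type origin. The catalogue lists it as high copy, although the feature table also shows the rop gene and the bom region typical of pBR322-derived pET vectors, which normally moderate copy number. An f1 origin is present as well, along with short tetracycline-resistance gene remnants that are backbone leftovers rather than functional markers.

The payload sits in the standard pET expression cassette: a T7 promoter followed by a lac operator, the T7 gene 10 ribosome binding site, an N-terminal His-tag region and thrombin cleavage site, the insert, a short His-tag sequence downstream of the insert, and the T7 terminator. Whether the downstream His tag is translated depends on whether the insert keeps its own stop codon, which the record does not state. The plasmid-borne lacI gene supplies repressor, so transcription requires a host providing T7 RNA polymerase and is induced with IPTG.

Automated annotation matches the roughly 1 kb coding sequence to OleA of Xanthomonas campestris, a thiolase-family enzyme that performs a non-decarboxylative head-to-head Claisen condensation of two fatty acyl-CoA molecules in olefin biosynthesis. The insert is therefore probably an OleA homologue, though its source organism is not stated. This fits the stated purpose of exploring hydrocarbon structures for fuels and chemicals, and the batch-style alternative name suggests it is one member of a larger synthesized gene set made for expression and characterization.
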