Addgene plasmid #158909: JGI_018079
Purpose: Hydrocarbon Structures for Fuels and Chemicals
Depositing lab: Joint Genome Institute.
Backbone
  Vector backbone: pET28b
  Vector type: Synthetic Biology
Growth in bacteria
  Bacterial resistance: Kanamycin, 50 μg/mL
  Growth temperature: 37°C
  Growth strain: Top10
  Copy number: High Copy
Gene/Insert
  Gene/Insert name: WP_116651321_1 (alt name: Batch220B_p043)
  Species: Synthetic
  Cloning method: Gibson Cloning
Terms and licenses: Academic/Nonprofit Terms; Industry Terms: Not Available to Industry
Depositor comments: pET28b_NdeIXhoI vector with WP_116651321_1 insert, JGI ICE Registry: https://registry.jgi.doe.gov/entry/18079
How to cite: JGI_018079 was a gift from Joint Genome Institute (Addgene plasmid # 158909 ; http://n2t.net/addgene:158909 ; RRID:Addgene_158909)
