>Addgene plasmid #158909 | JGI_018079 | depositor partial sequence | sequence record 306619 | gene insert with vector overlaps
CACAGCAGCGGCCTGGTGCCGCGCGGCAGCCATATGTTATTTGACAACGTAGTGATTAAATCTGTCGCAT
CCGTCGATGCTCCGCATACTGTTACTTCAGAAGAAATTCGCGAAAGGCTGGCTCCGACCTTCAAAAAACT
GCGTCTCCGCGGTAATCCTTTGATAGATCTGGCGGGGATAGAAGAACGCCGATTTTGGGACGAAGGGGTT
CTCCCTAGCCAGGCGGCGACCATGGCGGCCGAAAAGGCACTGGCGAGGGCGGACATCGACCCAGACCGTG
TGGGCATCCTGATCAATACTAGCGTCAGTCGCGACTTTTTAGAACCGAGTACAGCATGCATGGTTCATGG
AAACCTGAAGCTTCCAAATACATGTGAATCTTTCGATGTGGGCAACGCCTGCCTGGCATTTATCAACGGC
ATGAACATTGCTGCGCACATGCTGGATCGCGGTGAAATAGACTACGCGTTAATTGTGAATGCAGAAAATT
CGAGAGAAATCAATGAGATTACCATTAACAGACTACTTGAACCTAAAGTTACACGCAAACAGTTTAAATC
TGAATTTGCAAGCCTTACTCTCGGATGCGGGGCAGCTGCAATGATCATGAGCCGTGGTGACCTGGAACCG
GATGGACATCAGTATAAGGGAGGTGTATCACGCGCCGCCACTGAATTTAACAATTTGTGCCGTGGTTGGA
ACCACCAGATGTGGACAGACACCAAATCACTTCTTCGCGAGGGGATGAAACTGGCCGGGGCAACGTACAG
CACTGCACGTCAGGTACTGGGTTGGGTGGCCAATGAACTGGATCATGTGGTAATTCATCAGGTATCTCGC
GTGCACACTGAGGCGTTTATCCGTGCATTTGGGGTACAGCCAGAGCGCGTATATAGAATCTTTCCTAAAT
TCGGTAATATCGGCCCCGCAAGTATACCGACAGTACTGTCAAAAATAGTTGATGAAAATCGTATTCAACG
GGGGGATAAGGTTGCCTTAATGGGTATTGGCTCGGGCTTAAACTGTTGTATGGCGGAAGTCATTTGGTAA
CTCGAGCACCACCACCACCACCACTGAGATCCG
